Addgene plasmid #22301: GFP-Dynamin 2 K44A
Depositing lab: Pietro De Camilli. Depositing organization: Yale University. Publication: A functional link between dynamin and the actin cytoskeleton at podosomes. Ochoa GC, Slepnev VI, Neff L, Ringstad N, Takei K, Daniell L, Kim W, Cao H, McNiven M, Baron R, De Camilli P. J Cell Biol. 2000 Jul 24. 150(2):377-89. 10.1083/jcb.150.2.377 PubMed 10908579.
Backbone
  Vector backbone: pEGFP-N1
  Backbone manufacturer: Clontech
  Backbone size w/o insert (bp): 4700
  Vector type: Mammalian Expression, Bacterial Expression
  Selectable markers: Neomycin (select with G418)
Growth in bacteria
  Bacterial resistance: Kanamycin, 50 μg/mL
  Growth temperature: 37°C
  Growth strain: DH5alpha
  Copy number: High Copy
Gene/Insert
  Gene/Insert name: Dynamin 2 K44A (alt name: Dnm2 K44A)
  Species: R. norvegicus (rat)
  Insert size (bp): 2610
  Mutation: K44A
  GenBank ID: NM_013199
  Entrez Gene: Dnm2 (a.k.a. DYIIAAB)
  Tag / fusion protein: GFP (C terminal on backbone)
  Cloning method: Restriction Enzyme; 5′ cloning site HindIII (not destroyed); 3′ cloning site Unkown (unknown if destroyed)
  Sequencing primers: 5′ EGFP-N Sequencing Primere; 3′ EGFP-C Sequencing Primer
Resource information
  A portion of this plasmid was derived from a plasmid made by: Dr Mark McNiven Mayo Clinic
Terms and licenses: Academic/Nonprofit Terms; Industry Terms: Not Available to Industry
How to cite: GFP-Dynamin 2 K44A was a gift from Pietro De Camilli (Addgene plasmid # 22301 ; http://n2t.net/addgene:22301 ; RRID:Addgene_22301)
