[The description below was written by a language model from this plasmid's Addgene catalogue record.]
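Description:
GFP-Dynamin 2 K44A is a mammalian expression plasmid built on the Clontech pEGFP-N1 backbone (about 4.7 kb without insert) that carries a roughly 2.6 kb rat (R. norvegicus) dynamin 2 (Dnm2) coding sequence bearing the K44A point mutation. The insert was placed by restriction cloning, with HindIII retained at the 5′ junction; the 3′ cloning site is not recorded. Despite the "GFP-" prefix in the name, the record places the fluorescent tag at the C terminus of dynamin, supplied by the backbone, which fits the N1 vector design in which the gene of interest is cloned upstream of and in frame with EGFP. The record does not list a promoter or give a feature table; pEGFP-N1 vectors normally drive the fusion from the CMV immediate-early promoter with an SV40 polyadenylation signal, but this is inferred from the backbone rather than stated.

The plasmid is maintained at high copy in E. coli under kanamycin selection, and the same resistance cassette provides neomycin resistance in mammalian cells, allowing G418 selection of stable transfectants. The catalogue also lists bacterial expression as a vector type, although nothing else in the record points to a dedicated bacterial expression element.

Lysine 44 lies in the GTP-binding region of dynamin, and K44A is the classic substitution that impairs nucleotide binding and hydrolysis, producing a dominant-negative protein widely used to block dynamin-dependent membrane fission and endocytosis. The GFP fusion lets transfected cells be identified and the mutant protein localised by fluorescence microscopy. The associated publication concerns the link between dynamin and the actin cytoskeleton at podosomes, so the construct is suited to testing whether dynamin GTPase function is needed for such structures. Part of the plasmid derives from a construct made in another laboratory.
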