>Addgene plasmid #22301 | GFP-Dynamin 2 K44A | addgene partial sequence | sequence record 28113 | 22301 with CMV-F
ATGGGNNATTAGCAGAGCTNGGTTAGTGAACCGTCAGATCCGCTAGCGCTACCGGACTCAGATCTCGAGC
TCAAGCTTGGCACCATGGGCAACCGCGGGATGGAAGAGCTCATCCCGCTGGTTAACAAGCTGCAGGACGC
CTTCAGTTCCATCGGTCAGAGCTGCCACCTGGACCTGCCGCAGATCGCCGTGGTGGGCGGCCAGAGCGCC
GGCGCCAGTTCGGTGCTCGAGAACTTCGTGGGCCGGGACTTCCTTCCACGAGGATCAGGAATTGTCACCC
GGAGGCCTCTCATTCTGCAGCTCATCTTTTCCAAAACAGAATATGCGGAGTTTTTGCACTGCAAGTCCAA
AAAGTTTACAGACTTTGATGAAGTCCGGCAGGAGATCGAAGCAGAGACTGACCGGGTCACAGGCACCAAC
AAAGGCATCTCCCCGGTGCCCATCAACCTTCGGGTCTATTCACCACACGTGTTGAACTTGACCCTCATCG
ACCTCCCAGGCATCACTAAGGTGCCAGTGGGGGACCAGCCACCAGACATCGAGTACCAGATCAAGGACAT
GATCCTGCAGTTTATCAGCCGGGAGAGCAGCCTCATTCTTGCCGTCACACCTGCCAACATGGACTTGGCC
AACTCGGATGCCCTCAAGCTGGGCNAGGANGTGGAACCCCCAAGGCTNGGGAACATTNGGTNTTTT
